Addgene plasmid #100573: pGEX4T3-Stx3(1-265)
Purpose: Expresses cytoplasmic domain of Stx3(1-265) with a GST tag on the N-term.
Depositing lab: Thomas Weimbs. Depositing organization: University of California, Santa Barbara.
Backbone
  Vector backbone: pGEX4T3
  Backbone manufacturer: GE Lifesciences
  Backbone size w/o insert (bp): 4968
  Total vector size (bp): 5838
  Vector type: Bacterial Expression
Growth in bacteria
  Bacterial resistance: Ampicillin, 100 μg/mL
  Growth temperature: 37°C
  Growth strain: DH5alpha
  Copy number: Unknown
Gene/Insert
  Gene/Insert name: Stx3-1-265 (alt name: Stx3 cytoplasmic)
  Species: R. norvegicus (rat)
  Insert size (bp): 870
  Mutation: No transmembrane domain, residues 4-264 present.
  Entrez Gene: Stx3 (a.k.a. Stx3a)
  Promoter: tac
  Tag / fusion protein: GST (N terminal on backbone)
  Cloning method: Unknown
  Sequencing primers: 5′ GGGCTGGCAAGCCACGTTTGGTG
Terms and licenses: Academic/Nonprofit Terms; Industry Terms: Not Available to Industry
How to cite: pGEX4T3-Stx3(1-265) was a gift from Thomas Weimbs (Addgene plasmid # 100573 ; http://n2t.net/addgene:100573 ; RRID:Addgene_100573)
