[The description below was written by a language model from this plasmid's Addgene catalogue record and pLannotate feature annotations shown in this document.]
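Description:
pGEX4T3-Stx3(1-265) is a bacterial expression plasmid built on the commercial pGEX4T3 backbone and designed to produce the cytoplasmic portion of rat syntaxin 3 (Stx3) as an N-terminal glutathione S-transferase fusion in E. coli. It replicates from a ColE1/pMB1-type origin and is selected with ampicillin through the β-lactamase (AmpR) gene and its own promoter. The record lists copy number as unknown. Short rop and bom fragments, a lac promoter/lacZα remnant and a small E. coli yciV fragment are also annotated; these appear to be backbone remnants rather than functional parts of the payload.

Expression is driven by the tac promoter, a strong trp/lac hybrid, followed by a lac operator. The plasmid carries its own lacI gene, so the repressor keeps transcription off until it is relieved by IPTG. Downstream lies the Schistosoma japonicum GST coding sequence, followed by the Stx3 fragment. The insert lacks the C-terminal transmembrane domain, and the catalogue notes that residues 4–264 are present despite the 1-265 name. The annotation tool matched the insert to the mouse Stx3 protein, whereas the catalogue gives the species as rat; this probably reflects close homology between the orthologues. The sequenced record is 5,765 nt, slightly shorter than the catalogue total of 5,838 bp, and the annotated Stx3 match is somewhat shorter than the stated 870 bp insert.

The GST tag permits affinity purification on glutathione resin, making the construct suited to producing soluble recombinant syntaxin 3 cytoplasmic domain, for instance for pull-down or binding studies, although the record does not name specific applications.
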