Features (pLannotate 1.2.2; 17 found; start..end, strand, type, name):
     52..80      +  promoter       tac promoter: strong E. coli promoter; hybrid between the trp and lac UV5 promoters
     88..104     +  protein_bind   lac operator: The lac repressor binds to the lac operator to inhibit transcription in E. coli. This inhibition can be relieved by adding lactose or isopropyl-β-D-thiogalactopyranoside (IPTG). lac repressor encoded by lacI
    127..780     +  CDS            GST26_SCHJA: Experimental evidence at protein level: Swiss-Prot protein existence level 1. GST isoenzymes appear to play a central role in the parasite detoxification system. Other functions are also suspected including a role in increasing the solubility of haematin in the parasite gut. From Schistosoma japonicum (Blood fluke).
    835..1617    +  CDS            Stx3 (fragment): STX3_MOUSE - Also known as Stx3a. Experimental evidence at protein level: Swiss-Prot protein existence level 1. Potentially involved in docking of synaptic vesicles at presynaptic active zones. From Mus musculus (Mouse).
   1651..1690    +  CDS            rop (fragment): Rop protein, which maintains plasmids at low copy number; rop
   1792..1832    +  misc_feature   bom (fragment): basis of mobility region from pBR322
   1937..2041    +  promoter       AmpR promoter: bla
   2042..2902    +  CDS            AmpR: β-lactamase; bla; confers resistance to ampicillin, carbenicillin, and related antibiotics
   3073..3661    +  rep_origin     ori: high-copy-number ColE1/pMB1/pBR322/pUC origin of replication
   3847..3898    -  misc_feature   bom (fragment): basis of mobility region from pBR322
   3905..3982    +  promoter       lacI promoter: lacI
   3983..5065    +  CDS            lacI: lac repressor; lacI; The lac repressor binds to the lac operator to inhibit transcription in E. coli. This inhibition can be relieved by adding lactose or isopropyl-β-D-thiogalactopyranoside (IPTG).
   5078..5099    +  protein_bind   CAP binding site: CAP binding activates transcription in the presence of cAMP. E. coli catabolite activator protein
   5114..5144    +  promoter       lac promoter: promoter for the E. coli lac operon
   5152..5168    +  protein_bind   lac operator: The lac repressor binds to the lac operator to inhibit transcription in E. coli. This inhibition can be relieved by adding lactose or isopropyl-β-D-thiogalactopyranoside (IPTG). lac repressor encoded by lacI
   5188..5361    +  CDS            lacZα: LacZα fragment of β-galactosidase; lacZ fragment
   5625..5741    -  CDS            yciV (fragment): RNAAM_ECOLI - Also known as trpH From Escherichia coli (strain K12).
>Addgene plasmid #100573 | pGEX4T3-Stx3(1-265) | addgene full sequence | sequence record 192872 | Addgene NGS Result
TTTTTTGCGCCGACATCATAACGGTTCTGGCAAATATTCTGAAATGAGCTGTTGACAATTAATCATCGGC
TCGTATAATGTGTGGAATTGTGAGCGGATAACAATTTCACACAGGAAACAGTATTCATGTCCCCTATACT
AGGTTATTGGAAAATTAAGGGCCTTGTGCAACCCACTCGACTTCTTTTGGAATATCTTGAAGAAAAATAT
GAAGAGCATTTGTATGAGCGCGATGAAGGTGATAAATGGCGAAACAAAAAGTTTGAATTGGGTTTGGAGT
TTCCCAATCTTCCTTATTATATTGATGGTGATGTTAAATTAACACAGTCTATGGCCATCATACGTTATAT
AGCTGACAAGCACAACATGTTGGGTGGTTGTCCAAAAGAGCGTGCAGAGATTTCAATGCTTGAAGGAGCG
GTTTTGGATATTAGATACGGTGTTTCGAGAATTGCATATAGTAAAGACTTTGAAACTCTCAAAGTTGATT
TTCTTAGCAAGCTACCTGAAATGCTGAAAATGTTCGAAGATCGTTTATGTCATAAAACATATTTAAATGG
TGATCATGTAACCCATCCTGACTTCATGTTGTATGACGCTCTTGATGTTGTTTTATACATGGACCCAATG
TGCCTGGATGCGTTCCCAAAATTAGTTTGTTTTAAAAAACGTATTGAAGCTATCCCACAAATTGATAAGT
ACTTGAAATCCAGCAAGTATATAGCATGGCCTTTGCAGGGCTGGCAAGCCACGTTTGGTGGTGGCGACCA
TCCTCCAAAATCGGATCTGGTTCCGCGTGGATCCCCGGGAATTTCCGGTGGTGGTGGTGGAATTCGACTG
GAGCAGCTGAAGGCCAAGCAGCTGACGCAGGATGATGACACGGACGAGGTTGAGATTGCTATTGATAATA
CAGCGTTCATGGATGAGTTCTTTTCTGAGATTGAGGAAACGAGGCTCAACATCGACAAGATCTCAGAGCA
TGTGGAGGAAGCTAAGAAACTCTACAGTATCATTCTCTCTGCACCGATTCCAGAGCCAAAAACCAAAGAC
GACCTTGAACAGCTCACAACTGAGATCAAGAAAAGGGCCAACAACGTCCGGAACAAACTGAAGAGCATGG
AGAAGCATATTGAGGAAGACGAGGTCCGGTCATCAGCAGACCTTCGGATACGAAAGTCCCAGCACTCCGT
CCTCTCCCGGAAGTTTGTGGAGGTGATGACAAAGTACAATGAGGCACAGGTGGACTTCCGTGAACGCAGC
AAAGGGCGCATCCAACGGCAGCTTGAAATTACTGGCAAGAAAACAACAGATGAGGAGCTGGAAGAAATGT
TGGAGAGTGGCAACCCAGCCATCTTCACTTCTGGGATCATTGACTCCCAGATTTCCAAGCAAGCCCTCAG
CGAGATTGAGGGTCGGCACAAGGACATCGTGAGGCTGGAGAGCAGCATCAAGGAGCTCCATGACATGTTT
ATGGACATCGCCATGCTGGTGGAGAATCAGGGTGAGATGTTAGATAACATAGAGTTGAATGTCATGCACA
CGGTGGACCATGTGGAGAAGGCACGGGATGAAACTAAAAGAGCCATGAAGTATCAGGGTCAGGCTCGAAA
GAAATTGTGAAAGCTTAATTCATCGTGACTGACTGACGATCTGCCTCGCGCGTTTCGGTGATGACGGTGA
AAACCTCTGACACATGCAGCTCCCGGAGACGGTCACAGCTTGTCTGTAAGCGGATGCCGGGAGCAGACAA
GCCCGTCAGGGCGCGTCAGCGGGTGTTGGCGGGTGTCGGGGCGCAGCCATGACCCAGTCACGTAGCGATA
GCGGAGTGTATAATTCTTGAAGACGAAAGGGCCTCGTGATACGCCTATTTTTATAGGTTAATGTCATGAT
AATAATGGTTTCTTAGACGTCAGGTGGCACTTTTCGGGGAAATGTGCGCGGAACCCCTATTTGTTTATTT
TTCTAAATACATTCAAATATGTATCCGCTCATGAGACAATAACCCTGATAAATGCTTCAATAATATTGAA
AAAGGAAGAGTATGAGTATTCAACATTTCCGTGTCGCCCTTATTCCCTTTTTTGCGGCATTTTGCCTTCC
TGTTTTTGCTCACCCAGAAACGCTGGTGAAAGTAAAAGATGCTGAAGATCAGTTGGGTGCACGAGTGGGT
TACATCGAACTGGATCTCAACAGCGGTAAGATCCTTGAGAGTTTTCGCCCCGAAGAACGTTTTCCAATGA
TGAGCACTTTTAAAGTTCTGCTATGTGGCGCGGTATTATCCCGTGTTGACGCCGGGCAAGAGCAACTCGG
TCGCCGCATACACTATTCTCAGAATGACTTGGTTGAGTACTCACCAGTCACAGAAAAGCATCTTACGGAT
GGCATGACAGTAAGAGAATTATGCAGTGCTGCCATAACCATGAGTGATAACACTGCGGCCAACTTACTTC
TGACAACGATCGGAGGACCGAAGGAGCTAACCGCTTTTTTGCACAACATGGGGGATCATGTAACTCGCCT
TGATCGTTGGGAACCGGAGCTGAATGAAGCCATACCAAACGACGAGCGTGACACCACGATGCCTGCAGCA
ATGGCAACAACGTTGCGCAAACTATTAACTGGCGAACTACTTACTCTAGCTTCCCGGCAACAATTAATAG
ACTGGATGGAGGCGGATAAAGTTGCAGGACCACTTCTGCGCTCGGCCCTTCCGGCTGGCTGGTTTATTGC
TGATAAATCTGGAGCCGGTGAGCGTGGGTCTCGCGGTATCATTGCAGCACTGGGGCCAGATGGTAAGCCC
TCCCGTATCGTAGTTATCTACACGACGGGGAGTCAGGCAACTATGGATGAACGAAATAGACAGATCGCTG
AGATAGGTGCCTCACTGATTAAGCATTGGTAACTGTCAGACCAAGTTTACTCATATATACTTTAGATTGA
TTTAAAACTTCATTTTTAATTTAAAAGGATCTAGGTGAAGATCCTTTTTGATAATCTCATGACCAAAATC
CCTTAACGTGAGTTTTCGTTCCACTGAGCGTCAGACCCCGTAGAAAAGATCAAAGGATCTTCTTGAGATC
CTTTTTTTCTGCGCGTAATCTGCTGCTTGCAAACAAAAAAACCACCGCTACCAGCGGTGGTTTGTTTGCC
GGATCAAGAGCTACCAACTCTTTTTCCGAAGGTAACTGGCTTCAGCAGAGCGCAGATACCAAATACTGTC
CTTCTAGTGTAGCCGTAGTTAGGCCACCACTTCAAGAACTCTGTAGCACCGCCTACATACCTCGCTCTGC
TAATCCTGTTACCAGTGGCTGCTGCCAGTGGCGATAAGTCGTGTCTTACCGGGTTGGACTCAAGACGATA
GTTACCGGATAAGGCGCAGCGGTCGGGCTGAACGGGGGGTTCGTGCACACAGCCCAGCTTGGAGCGAACG
ACCTACACCGAACTGAGATACCTACAGCGTGAGCTATGAGAAAGCGCCACGCTTCCCGAAGGGAGAAAGG
CGGACAGGTATCCGGTAAGCGGCAGGGTCGGAACAGGAGAGCGCACGAGGGAGCTTCCAGGGGGAAACGC
CTGGTATCTTTATAGTCCTGTCGGGTTTCGCCACCTCTGACTTGAGCGTCGATTTTTGTGATGCTCGTCA
GGGGGGCGGAGCCTATGGAAAAACGCCAGCAACGCGGCCTTTTTACGGTTCCTGGCCTTTTGCTGGCCTT
TTGCTCACATGTTCTTTCCTGCGTTATCCCCTGATTCTGTGGATAACCGTATTACCGCCTTTGAGTGAGC
TGATACCGCTCGCCGCAGCCGAACGACCGAGCGCAGCGAGTCAGTGAGCGAGGAAGCGGAAGAGCGCCTG
ATGCGGTATTTTCTCCTTACGCATCTGTGCGGTATTTCACACCGCATAAATTCCGACACCATCGAATGGC
GCAAAACCTTTCGCGGTATGGCATGATAGCGCCCGGAAGAGAGTCAATTCAGGGTGGTGAATGTGAAACC
AGTAACGTTATACGATGTCGCAGAGTATGCCGGTGTCTCTTATCAGACCGTTTCCCGCGTGGTGAACCAG
GCCAGCCACGTTTCTGCGAAAACGCGGGAAAAAGTGGAAGCGGCGATGGCGGAGCTGAATTACATTCCCA
ACCGCGTGGCACAACAACTGGCGGGCAAACAGTCGTTGCTGATTGGCGTTGCCACCTCCAGTCTGGCCCT
GCACGCGCCGTCGCAAATTGTCGCGGCGATTAAATCTCGCGCCGATCAACTGGGTGCCAGCGTGGTGGTG
TCGATGGTAGAACGAAGCGGCGTCGAAGCCTGTAAAGCGGCGGTGCACAATCTTCTCGCGCAACGCGTCA
GTGGGCTGATCATTAACTATCCGCTGGATGACCAGGATGCCATTGCTGTGGAAGCTGCCTGCACTAATGT
TCCGGCGTTATTTCTTGATGTCTCTGACCAGACACCCATCAACAGTATTATTTTCTCCCATGAAGACGGT
ACGCGACTGGGCGTGGAGCATCTGGTCGCATTGGGTCACCAGCAAATCGCGCTGTTAGCGGGCCCATTAA
GTTCTGTCTCGGCGCGTCTGCGTCTGGCTGGCTGGCATAAATATCTCACTCGCAATCAAATTCAGCCGAT
AGCGGAACGGGAAGGCGACTGGAGTGCCATGTCCGGTTTTCAACAAACCATGCAAATGCTGAATGAGGGC
ATCGTTCCCACTGCGATGCTGGTTGCCAACGATCAGATGGCGCTGGGCGCAATGCGCGCCATTACCGAGT
CCGGGCTGCGCGTTGGTGCGGATATCTCGGTAGTGGGATACGACGATACCGAAGACAGCTCATGTTATAT
CCCGCCGTTAACCACCATCAAACAGGATTTTCGCCTGCTGGGGCAAACCAGCGTGGACCGCTTGCTGCAA
CTCTCTCAGGGCCAGGCGGTGAAGGGCAATCAGCTGTTGCCCGTCTCACTGGTGAAAAGAAAAACCACCC
TGGCGCCCAATACGCAAACCGCCTCTCCCCGCGCGTTGGCCGATTCATTAATGCAGCTGGCACGACAGGT
TTCCCGACTGGAAAGCGGGCAGTGAGCGCAACGCAATTAATGTAAGTTAGCTCACTCATTAGGCACCCCA
GGCTTTACACTTTATGCTTCCGGCTCGTATGTTGTGTGGAATTGTGAGCGGATAACAATTTCACACAGGA
AACAGCTATGACCATGATTACGGATTCACTGGCCGTCGTTTTACAACGTCGTGACTGGGAAAACCCTGGC
GTTACCCAACTTAATCGCCTTGCAGCACATCCCCCTTTCGCCAGCTGGCGTAATAGCGAAGAGGCCCGCA
CCGATCGCCCTTCCCAACAGTTGCGCAGCCTGAATGGCGAATGGCGCTTTGCCTGGTTTCCGGCACCAGA
AGCGGTGCCGGAAAGCTGGCTGGAGTGCGATCTTCCTGAGGCCGATACTGTCGTCGTCCCCTCAAACTGG
CAGATGCACGGTTACGATGCGCCCATCTACACCAACGTGACCTATCCCATTACGGTCAATCCGCCGTTTG
TTCCCACGGAGAATCCGACGGGTTGTTACTCGCTCACATTTAATGTTGATGAAAGCTGGCTACAGGAAGG
CCAGACGCGAATTATTTTTGATGGCGTTGGAATTAGCTTATCGACTGCACGGTGCACCAATGCTTCTGGC
GTCAGGCAGCCATCGGAAGCTGTGGTATGGCTGTGCAGGTCGTAAATCACTGCATAATTCGTGTCGCTCA
AGGCGCACTCCCGTTCTGGATAATG
